Addgene plasmid #24988: pEX-GFP-hLC3ΔG
Depositing lab: Isei Tanida. Publication: Consideration about negative controls for LC3 and expression vectors for four colored fluorescent protein-LC3 negative controls. Tanida I, Yamaji T, Ueno T, Ishiura S, Kominami E, Hanada K. Autophagy. 2008 Jan 1. 4(1):131-4. PubMed 18000393.
Backbone
  Vector backbone: pCXN2
  Backbone size w/o insert (bp): 6000
  Vector type: Mammalian Expression
  Selectable markers: Neomycin (select with G418)
Growth in bacteria
  Bacterial resistance: Ampicillin, 100 μg/mL
  Growth temperature: 37°C
  Growth strain: DH5alpha
  Copy number: High Copy
Gene/Insert
  Gene/Insert name: a mutant human MAP1-LC3B fused with EGFP
  Species: H. sapiens (human)
  Insert size (bp): 375
  Mutation: deleted Gly at 121
  Entrez Gene: MAP1LC3B (a.k.a. ATG8F, LC3B, MAP1A/1BLC3, MAP1LC3B-a)
  Tag / fusion protein: EGFP (N terminal on backbone)
  Cloning method: Restriction Enzyme; 5′ cloning site Bgl2 (not destroyed); 3′ cloning site SalI/XhoI (destroyed during cloning)
  Sequencing primers: 5′ GFP-C
Terms and licenses: Academic/Nonprofit Terms; Industry Terms: Not Available to Industry
How to cite: pEX-GFP-hLC3ΔG was a gift from Isei Tanida (Addgene plasmid # 24988 ; http://n2t.net/addgene:24988 ; RRID:Addgene_24988)
