[The description below was written by a language model from this plasmid's Addgene catalogue record.]
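Description:
pEX-GFP-hLC3ΔG is a mammalian expression plasmid built on the pCXN2 backbone (about 6 kb without insert) that encodes a mutant form of human MAP1LC3B (LC3B) fused at its N terminus to EGFP. It is maintained in E. coli as a high-copy plasmid under ampicillin selection, and it carries a neomycin resistance marker so that transfected mammalian cells can be selected with G418. The record does not name the promoter driving the fusion or list any other regulatory elements, and no feature table is provided, so these details cannot be confirmed here.

The roughly 375 bp LC3B insert was placed downstream of the backbone-encoded EGFP by restriction cloning, using a BglII site that is retained at the 5′ end and a SalI/XhoI junction that was destroyed at the 3′ end. The defining feature is the deletion of a glycine residue, recorded as position 121. In wild-type LC3, proteolytic processing exposes a C-terminal glycine that is then conjugated to phosphatidylethanolamine, producing the lipidated form that associates with autophagosomal membranes. This makes GFP-LC3 puncta a standard readout of autophagy. Removing this glycine is expected to block lipidation, so the fusion should not be recruited to autophagosomes through the normal conjugation pathway.

Consistent with the associated publication on negative controls for LC3, the construct is intended as a negative control alongside wild-type fluorescent LC3 reporters. It helps distinguish genuine autophagosome labelling from autophagy-independent aggregation or artefactual puncta in imaging and related assays. It belongs to a set of negative-control vectors made with four different coloured fluorescent proteins.
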