>Addgene plasmid #24988 | pEX-GFP-hLC3ΔG | depositor partial sequence | sequence record 11537 | Author sequence
ATGCCGTCGGAGAAGACCTTCAAGCAGCGCCGCACCTTCGAACAAAGAGTAGAAGATGTCCGACTTATTC
GAGAGCAGCATCCAACCAAAATCCCGGTGATAATAGAACGATACAAGGGTGAGAAGCAGCTTCCTGTTCT
GGATAAAACAAAGTTCCTTGTACCTGACCATGTCAACATGAGTGAGCTCATCAAGATAATTAGAAGGCGC
TTACAGCTCAATGCTAATCAGGCCTTCTTCCTGTTGGTGAACGGACACAGCATGGTCAGCGTCTCCACAC
CAATCTCAGAGGTGTATGAGAGTGAGAAAGATGAAGATGGATTCCTGTACATGGTCTACGCCTCCCAGGA
GACGTTCATGAAATTGTCAGTGTAA
