>Addgene plasmid #24988 | pEX-GFP-hLC3ΔG | addgene partial sequence | sequence record 30957 | 24988 with Bglob-pA-R
CACCAGCCACCACCTTCTGATAGGCAGCCTGCACCTGAGGAGTGAATTGAGCTCCCGGGCTCGACTTACA
CTGACAATTTCATGAACGTCTCCTGGGAGGCGTAGACCATGTACAGGAATCCATCTTCATCTTTCTCACT
CTCATACACCTCTGAGATTGGTGTGGAGACGCTGACCATGCTGTGTCCGTTCACCAACAGGAAGAAGGCC
TGATTAGCATTGAGCTGTAAGCGCCTTCTAATTATCTTGATGAGCTCACTCATGTTGACATGGTCAGGTA
CAAGGAACTTTGTTTTATCCAGAACAGGAAGCTGCTTCTCACCCTTGTATCGTTCTATTATCACCGGGAT
TTTGGTTGGATGCTGCTCTCGAATAAGTCGGACATCTTCTACTCTTTGTTCGAAGGTGCGGCGCTGCTTG
AAGGTCTTCTCCGACGGCATAGATCTGAGTCCGGACTTGTACAGCTCGTCCATGCCGAANAGTGATCCCG
GCCGGCGGTTCACGAACTCCAAGCAGGAANAATTGTNGATCGGCCGCCTTCTCGTT
